>Addgene plasmid #155466 | CNOT2 | addgene full sequence | sequence record 376717 | Addgene NGS Result
GGCTCCGGTGCCCGTCAGTGGGCAGAGCGCACATCGCCCACAGTCCCCGAGAAGTTGGGGGGAGGGGTCG
GCAATTGAACCGGTGCCTAGAGAAGGTGGCGCGGGGTAAACTGGGAAAGTGATGTCGTGTACTGGCTCCG
CCTTTTTCCCGAGGGTGGGGGAGAACCGTATATAAGTGCAGTAGTCGCCGTGAACGTTCTTTTTCGCAAC
GGGTTTGCCGCCAGAACACAGGTAAGTGCCGTGTGTGGTTCCCGCGGGCCTGGCCTCTTTACGGGTTATG
GCCCTTGCGTGCCTTGAATTACTTCCACCTGGCTGCAGTACGTGATTCTTGATCCCGAGCTTCGGGTTGG
AAGTGGGTGGGAGAGTTCGAGGCCTTGCGCTTAAGGAGCCCCTTCGCCTCGTGCTTGAGTTGAGGCCTGG
CCTGGGCGCTGGGGCCGCCGCGTGCGAATCTGGTGGCACCTTCGCGCCTGTCTCGCTGCTTTCGATAAGT
CTCTAGCCATTTAAAATTTTTGATGACCTGCTGCGACGCTTTTTTTCTGGCAAGATAGTCTTGTAAATGC
GGGCCAAGATCTGCACACTGGTATTTCGGTTTTTGGGGCCGCGGGCGGCGACGGGGCCCGTGCGTCCCAG
CGCACATGTTCGGCGAGGCGGGGCCTGCGAGCGCGGCCACCGAGAATCGGACGGGGGTAGTCTCAAGCTG
GCCGGCCTGCTCTGGTGCCTGGCCTCGCGCCGCCGTGTATCGCCCCGCCCTGGGCGGCAAGGCTGGCCCG
GTCGGCACCAGTTGCGTGAGCGGAAAGATGGCCGCTTCCCGGCCCTGCTGCAGGGAGCTCAAAATGGAGG
ACGCGGCGCTCGGGAGAGCGGGCGGGTGAGTCACCCACACAAAGGAAAAGGGCCTTTCCGTCCTCAGCCG
TCGCTTCATGTGACTCCACGGAGTACCGGGCGCCGTCCAGGCACCTCGATTAGTTCTCGAGCTTTTGGAG
TACGTCGTCTTTAGGTTGGGGGGAGGGGTTTTATGCGATGGAGTTTCCCCACACTGAGTGGGTGGAGACT
GAAGTTAGGCCAGCTTGGCACTTGATGTAATTCTCCTTGGAATTTGCCCTTTTTGAGTTTGGATCTTGGT
TCATTCTCAAGCCTCAGACAGTGGTTCAAAGTTTTTTTCTTCCATTTCAGGTGTCGTGAGGAATTAGCTT
GGTACTAATACGACTCACTATAGGGAGACCCAAGCTGGCTAGGTAAGCTTGGTACCGAGCTCGGATCCAC
TAGTCCAGTGTGGTGGAATTCTGCAGATATCAACAAGTTTGTACAAAAAAGCAGGCTCCACCATGGTGAG
GACTGATGGACATACATTATCTGAGAAAAGAAACTACCAGGTGACAAACAGCATGTTTGGTGCTTCAAGA
AAGAAGTTTGTAGAGGGGGTCGACAGTGACTACCATGACGAAAACATGTACTACAGCCAGTCTTCTATGT
TTCCACATCGGTCAGAAAAAGATATGCTGGCATCACCATCTACATCAGGTCAGCTGTCTCAGTTTGGGGC
AAGTTTATACGGGCAACAAAGTGCACTAGGCCTTCCAATGAGGGGGATGAGCAACAATACCCCTCAGTTA
AATCGCAGCTTATCACAAGGCACTCAGTTACCGAGCCACGTCACGCCAACAACAGGGGTACCAACAATGT
CACTTCACACGCCTCCATCTCCAAGCAGGGGTATTTTGCCTATGAATCCTAGGAATATGATGAACCACTC
CCAGGTTGGTCAGGGCATTGGAATTCCTAGCAGGACAAATAGCATGAGCAGTTCAGGGTTAGGTAGCCCC
AACAGAAGCTCGCCAAGCATAATATGTATGCCAAAGCAGCAGCCTTCTCGACAGCCTTTTACTGTGAACA
GTATGTCTGGATTTGGAATGAACAGGAATCAGGCATTTGGAATGAATAACTCCTTATCAAGTAACATTTT
TAATGGAACAGACGGAAGTGAAAATGTGACAGGATTGGACCTTTCAGATTTCCCAGCATTAGCAGACCGA
AACAGGAGGGAAGGAAGTGGTAACCCAACTCCATTAATAAACCCCTTGGCTGGAAGAGCTCCTTATGTTG
GAATGGTAACAAAACCAGCAAATGAACAATCCCAGGACTTCTCAATACACAATGAAGATTTTCCAGCATT
ACCAGGCTCCAGCTATAAAGATCCAACATCAAGTAATGATGACAGTAAATCTAATTTGAATACATCTGGC
AAGACAACTTCAAGTACAGATGGACCCAAATTCCCTGGAGATAAAAGTTCAACAACACAAAATAATAACC
AGCAGAAAAAAGGGATCCAGGTGTTACCTGATGGTCGGGTTACTAACATTCCTCAAGGGATGGTGACGGA
CCAATTTGGAATGATTGGCCTGTTAACATTTATCAGGGCAGCAGAGACAGACCCAGGAATGGTACATCTT
GCATTAGGAAGTGACTTAACAACATTAGGCCTCAATCTGAACTCTCCTGAAAATCTCTACCCCAAATTTG
CGTCACCCTGGGCATCTTCACCTTGTCGACCTCAAGACATAGACTTCCATGTTCCATCTGAGTACTTAAC
GAACATTCACATTAGGGATAAGCTGGCTGCAATAAAACTTGGCCGATATGGTGAAGACCTTCTCTTCTAT
CTCTATTACATGAATGGAGGAGACGTATTACAACTTTTAGCTGCAGTGGAGCTTTTTAACCGTGATTGGA
GATACCACAAAGAAGAACGAGTATGGATTACCAGGGCACCAGGCATGGAGCCAACAATGAAAACCAATAC
CTATGAGAGGGGAACATATTACTTCTTTGACTGTCTTAACTGGAGGAAAGTAGCTAAGGAGTTCCATCTG
GAATATGACAAATTAGAAGAACGGCCTCACCTGCCATCCACCTTCAACTACAACCCTGCTCAGCAAGCCT
TCTTGGACCCAGCTTTCTTGTACAAAGTGGTTGATATCCAGCACAGTGGCGGCCGCTCGAGTCTAGAGGG
CCCGCGGTTCGAAACCAGCGGAGGCGGCGGAAGCGGGGGAGGAGGCAGCGGCGGAGGCGGCAGCGGGGGC
GGCGGAAGCGCTACCGGTAAGCCTATCCCTAACCCTCTCCTCGGTCTCGATTCTACGCGTACCGGTATGG
CTTCTAACTTTACTCAGTTCGTTCTCGTCGACAATGGCGGAACTGGCGACGTGACTGTCGCCCCAAGCAA
CTTCGCTAACGGGGTCGCTGAATGGATCAGCTCTAACTCGCGATCACAGGCTTACAAAGTAACCTGTAGC
GTTCGTCAGAGCTCTGCGCAGAATCGCAAATACACCATCAAAGTCGAGGTGCCTAAAGTGGCAACCCAGA
CTGTTGGTGGTGAAGAGCTTCCTGTAGCCGGATGGAGATCTTACTTAAATATGGAACTAACCATTCCAAT
TTTCGCCACGAATTCCGACTGCGAGCTTATTGTTAAGGCAATGCAAGGTCTCCTAAAAGATGGAAACCCG
ATTCCCTCGGCCATCGCGGCCAACTCCGGCATCTACGGAGGTGGAGGTGGATCTCGTACGGGTTAGTAAT
GAGTTTAAACCCGCTGATCAGCCTCGACTGTGCCTTCTAGTTGCCAGCCATCTGTTGTTTGCCCCTCCCC
CGTGCCTTCCTTGACCCTGGAAGGTGCCACTCCCACTGTCCTTTCCTAATAAAATGAGGAAATTGCATCG
CATTGTCTGAGTAGGTGTCATTCTATTCTGGGGGGTGGGGTGGGGCAGGACAGCAAGGGGGAGGATTGGG
AAGACAATAGCAGGCATGCTGGGGATGCGGTGGGCTCTATGGCTTCTGAGGCGGAAAGAACCAGCTGGGG
CTCTAGGGGGTATCCCC
[124 nt withheld, positions 3868-3991]
C
[91 nt withheld, positions 3993-4083]
AGGGTGATGGTTCACGTACCTAGAAGTTCCTATTCCGAAGTTCCTATTCTCTAGAAAGTATAGGAACTTC
CTTGGCCAAAAAGCCTGAACTCACCGCGACGTCTGTCGAGAAGTTTCTGATCGAAAAGTTCGACAGCGTC
TCCGACCTGATGCAGCTCTCGGAGGGCGAAGAATCTCGTGCTTTCAGCTTCGATGTAGGAGGGCGTGGAT
ATGTCCTGCGGGTAAATAGCTGCGCCGATGGTTTCTACAAAGATCGTTATGTTTATCGGCACTTTGCATC
GGCCGCGCTCCCGATTCCGGAAGTGCTTGACATTGGGGAATTCAGCGAGAGCCTGACCTATTGCATCTCC
CGCCGTGCACAGGGTGTCACGTTGCAAGACCTGCCTGAAACCGAACTGCCCGCTGTTCTGCAGCCGGTCG
CGGAGGCCATGGATGCGATCGCTGCGGCCGATCTTAGCCAGACGAGCGGGTTCGGCCCATTCGGACCGCA
AGGAATCGGTCAATACACTACATGGCGTGATTTCATATGCGCGATTGCTGATCCCCATGTGTATCACTGG
CAAACTGTGATGGACGACACCGTCAGTGCGTCCGTCGCGCAGGCTCTCGATGAGCTGATGCTTTGGGCCG
AGGACTGCCCCGAAGTCCGGCACCTCGTGCACGCGGATTTCGGCTCCAACAATGTCCTGACGGACAATGG
CCGCATAACAGCGGTCATTGACTGGAGCGAGGCGATGTTCGGGGATTCCCAATACGAGGTCGCCAACATC
TTCTTCTGGAGGCCGTGGTTGGCTTGTATGGAGCAGCAGACGCGCTACTTCGAGCGGAGGCATCCGGAGC
TTGCAGGATCGCCGCGGCTCCGGGCGTATATGCTCCGCATTGGTCTTGACCAACTCTATCAGAGCTTGGT
TGACGGCAATTTCGATGATGCAGCTTGGGCGCAGGGTCGATGCGACGCAATCGTCCGATCCGGAGCCGGG
ACTGTCGGGCGTACACAAATCGCCCGCAGAAGCGCGGCCGTCTGGACCGATGGCTGTGTAGAAGTACTCG
CCGATAGTGGAAACCGACGCCCCAGCACTCGTCCGAGGGCAAAGGAATAGCACGTACTACGAGATTTCGA
TTCCACCGCCGCCTTCTATGAAAGGTTGGGCTTCGGAATCGTTTTCCGGGACGCCGGCTGGATGATCCTC
CAGCGCGGGGATCTCATGCTGGAGTTCTTCGCCCACCCCAACTTGTTTATTGCAGCTTATAATGGTTACA
AATAAAGCAATAGCATCACAAATTTCACAAATAAAGCATTTTTTTCACTGCATTCTAGTTGTGGTTTGTC
CAAACTCATCAATGTATCTTATCATGTCTGTATACCGTCGACCTCTAGCTAGAGCTTGGCGTAATCATGG
TCATAGCTGTTTCCTGTGTGAAATTGTTATCCGCTCACAATTCCACACAACATACGAGCCGGAAGCATAA
AGTGTAAAGCCTGGGGTGCCTAATGAGTGAGCTAACTCACATTAATTGCGTTGCGCTCACTGCCCGCTTT
CCAGTCGGGAAACCTGTCGTGCCAGCTGCATTAATGAATCGGCCAACGCGCGGGGAGAGGCGGTTTGCGT
ATTGGGCGCTCTTCCGCTTCCTCGCTCACTGACTCGCTGCGCTCGGTCGTTCGGCTGCGGCGAGCGGTAT
CAGCTCACTCAAAGGCGGTAATACGGTTATCCACAGAATCAGGGGATAACGCAGGAAAGAACATGTGAGC
AAAAGGCCAGCAAAAGGCCAGGAACCGTAAAAAGGCCGCGTTGCTGGCGTTTTTCCATAGGCTCCGCCCC
CCTGACGAGCATCACAAAAATCGACGCTCAAGTCAGAGGTGGCGAAACCCGACAGGACTATAAAGATACC
AGGCGTTTCCCCCTGGAAGCTCCCTCGTGCGCTCTCCTGTTCCGACCCTGCCGCTTACCGGATACCTGTC
CGCCTTTCTCCCTTCGGGAAGCGTGGCGCTTTCTCATAGCTCACGCTGTAGGTATCTCAGTTCGGTGTAG
GTCGTTCGCTCCAAGCTGGGCTGTGTGCACGAACCCCCCGTTCAGCCCGACCGCTGCGCCTTATCCGGTA
ACTATCGTCTTGAGTCCAACCCGGTAAGACACGACTTATCGCCACTGGCAGCAGCCACTGGTAACAGGAT
TAGCAGAGCGAGGTATGTAGGCGGTGCTACAGAGTTCTTGAAGTGGTGGCCTAACTACGGCTACACTAGA
AGAACAGTATTTGGTATCTGCGCTCTGCTGAAGCCAGTTACCTTCGGAAAAAGAGTTGGTAGCTCTTGAT
CCGGCAAACAAACCACCGCTGGTAGCGGTGGTTTTTTTGTTTGCAAGCAGCAGATTACGCGCAGAAAAAA
AGGATCTCAAGAAGATCCTTTGATCTTTTCTACGGGGTCTGACGCTCAGTGGAACGAAAACTCACGTTAA
GGGATTTTGGTCATGAGATTATCAAAAAGGATCTTCACCTAGATCCTTTTAAATTAAAAATGAAGTTTTA
AATCAATCTAAAGTATATATGAGTAAACTTGGTCTGACAGTTACCAATGCTTAATCAGTGAGGCACCTAT
CTCAGCGATCTGTCTATTTCGTTCATCCATAGTTGCCTGACTCCCCGTCGTGTAGATAACTACGATACGG
GAGGGCTTACCATCTGGCCCCAGTGCTGCAATGATACCGCGAGACCCACGCTCACCGGCTCCAGATTTAT
CAGCAATAAACCAGCCAGCCGGAAGGGCCGAGCGCAGAAGTGGTCCTGCAACTTTATCCGCCTCCATCCA
GTCTATTAATTGTTGCCGGGAAGCTAGAGTAAGTAGTTCGCCAGTTAATAGTTTGCGCAACGTTGTTGCC
ATTGCTACAGGCATCGTGGTGTCACGCTCGTCGTTTGGTATGGCTTCATTCAGCTCCGGTTCCCAACGAT
CAAGGCGAGTTACATGATCCCCCATGTTGTGCAAAAAAGCGGTTAGCTCCTTCGGTCCTCCGATCGTTGT
CAGAAGTAAGTTGGCCGCAGTGTTATCACTCATGGTTATGGCAGCACTGCATAATTCTCTTACTGTCATG
CCATCCGTAAGATGCTTTTCTGTGACTGGTGAGTACTCAACCAAGTCATTCTGAGAATAGTGTATGCGGC
GACCGAGTTGCTCTTGCCCGGCGTCAATACGGGATAATACCGCGCCACATAGCAGAACTTTAAAAGTGCT
CATCATTGGAAAACGTTCTTCGGGGCGAAAACTCTCAAGGATCTTACCGCTGTTGAGATCCAGTTCGATG
TAACCCACTCGTGCACCCAACTGATCTTCAGCATCTTTTACTTTCACCAGCGTTTCTGGGTGAGCAAAAA
CAGGAAGGCAAAATGCCGCAAAAAAGGGAATAAGGGCGACACGGAAATGTTGAATACTCATACTCTTCCT
TTTTCAATATTATTGAAGCATTTATCAGGGTTATTGTCTCATGAGCGGATACATATTTGAATGTATTTAG
AAAAATAAACAAATAGGGGTTCCGCGCACATTTCCCCGAAAAGTGCCACCTGACGTCGACGGATCGGGAG
ATCTCCCGATCCCCTATGGTGCACTCTCAGTACAATCTGCTCTGATGCCGCATAGTTAAGCCAGTATCTG
CTCCCTGCTTGTGTGTTGGAGGTCGCTGAGTAGTGCGCGAGCAAAATTTAAGCTACAACAAGGCAAGGCT
TGACCGACAATTGCATGAAGAATCTGCTTAGGGTTAGGCGTTTTGCGCTGCTTCGCGATGTACGGGCCAG
ATATACGCGTTGACATTGATTATTGACTAGGCTTTTGCAAAAAGCTTTGCAAAGATGGATAAAGTTTTAA
ACAGAGAGGAATCTTTGCAGCTAATGGACCTTCTAGGTCTTGAAAGGAGTGGGAATT
Features (pLannotate 1.2.2; 24 found; start..end, strand, type, name):
      1..1179    +  promoter       EF-1α promoter: strong constitutive promoter for human elongation factor EF-1α
   1196..1214    +  promoter       T7 promoter: promoter for bacteriophage T7 RNA polymerase
   1293..1317    +  protein_bind   attB1: mutant version of attB; recombination site for the Gateway® BP reaction BP Clonase™
   1323..2942    +  CDS            CNOT2: CNOT2_HUMAN - Also known as CDC36, NOT2. Experimental evidence at protein level: Swiss-Prot protein existence level 1. Component of the CCR4-NOT complex which is one of the major cellular mRNA deadenylases and is linked to various cellular processes including bulk mRNA degradation, miRNA-mediated repression, translational repression during translational initiation and general transcription regulation. Additional complex functions may be a consequence of its influence on mRNA expression. Required for the CCR4- NOT complex structural integrity. Can repress transcription and may link the CCR4-NOT
   2947..2971    -  protein_bind   attB2: mutant version of attB; recombination site for the Gateway® BP reaction BP Clonase™
   3096..3137    +  CDS            V5 tag: epitope tag from simian virus 5
   3150..3536    +  CDS            MS2: bacteriophage MS2 coat protein binds to a specific stem-loop structure in the viral RNA (Peabody, 1993)
   3598..3822    +  polyA_signal   bGH poly(A) signal: bovine growth hormone polyadenylation signal
   3826..3847    +  promoter       SV40 promoter (fragment): SV40 enhancer and early promoter
   3868..4101    +  rep_origin     f1 ori (fragment) (sequence partly withheld): f1 bacteriophage origin of replication; arrow indicates direction of (+) strand synthesis
   4106..4153    +  protein_bind   FRT: FLP-mediated recombination occurs in the 8-bp core sequence TCTAGAAA (Turan and Bode, 2011). FLP recombinase from the Saccharomyces cerevisiae 2μ plasmid
   4161..5183    +  CDS            HygR: aminoglycoside phosphotransferase from E. coli; aph(4)-Ia; confers resistance to hygromycin
   5193..5318    +  CDS            ble (fragment): BLE_KLEPN - Experimental evidence at protein level: Swiss-Prot protein existence level 1. Binding protein with a strong affinity to the bleomycin family of antibiotics. Binds to CL990; an antimitotic-antibiotic compound. From Klebsiella pneumoniae.
   5313..5434    +  polyA_signal   SV40 poly(A) signal: SV40 polyadenylation signal
   5507..5523    -  protein_bind   lac operator: The lac repressor binds to the lac operator to inhibit transcription in E. coli. This inhibition can be relieved by adding lactose or isopropyl-β-D-thiogalactopyranoside (IPTG). lac repressor encoded by lacI
   5531..5561    -  promoter       lac promoter: promoter for the E. coli lac operon
   5576..5597    -  protein_bind   CAP binding site: CAP binding activates transcription in the presence of cAMP. E. coli catabolite activator protein
   5610..5702    -  CDS            lacI (fragment): lac repressor; lacI; The lac repressor binds to the lac operator to inhibit transcription in E. coli. This inhibition can be relieved by adding lactose or isopropyl-β-D-thiogalactopyranoside (IPTG).
   5885..6473    -  rep_origin     ori: high-copy-number ColE1/pMB1/pBR322/pUC origin of replication
   6644..7504    -  CDS            AmpR: β-lactamase; bla; confers resistance to ampicillin, carbenicillin, and related antibiotics
   7505..7609    -  promoter       AmpR promoter: bla
   7668..7720    -  misc_feature   bom (fragment): basis of mobility region from pBR322
   7875..7893    +  enhancer       CMV enhancer (fragment): human cytomegalovirus immediate early enhancer
   7918..7984    +  CDS            small t antigen (fragment): SV40 (simian virus 40) small t antigen
