[The description below was written by a language model from this plasmid's Addgene catalogue record and pLannotate feature annotations shown in this document.]
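Description:
CNOT2 is a mammalian expression plasmid built by Gateway recombination of the human CNOT2 open reading frame (about 1.6 kb, no mutations recorded) into the destination backbone E2.pEF5-DEST-FL-V5-MCP. The coding sequence sits between attB1 and attB2 sites downstream of the strong constitutive human EF-1α promoter, with a T7 promoter also lying upstream of the insert. It is followed by a backbone-encoded V5 epitope tag and the bacteriophage MS2 coat protein (MCP), giving a C-terminal V5-MCP fusion, and the transcript is terminated by the bovine growth hormone polyadenylation signal. In bacteria the plasmid is maintained at high copy through a ColE1/pUC-type origin and selected with ampicillin via β-lactamase.

Downstream of the expression cassette the feature table shows an FRT site immediately preceding a hygromycin resistance coding sequence and an SV40 poly(A) signal. This arrangement is typical of vectors designed for FLP-mediated integration into a genomic FRT landing site, where the hygromycin gene gains a promoter on insertion, although the record does not state that this use was intended. Only short fragments of the SV40 promoter, f1 origin, ble, lacI, CMV enhancer and small t antigen are annotated, and they are probably backbone remnants.

The stated purpose is an RNA-binding protein tethering screen. MCP binds MS2 stem-loop RNA, so the fusion can recruit CNOT2 to a reporter transcript carrying such hairpins, and the V5 tag allows detection of the protein. CNOT2 is a structural component of the CCR4-NOT deadenylase complex, so tethering it tests its effect on the stability and translation of the bound mRNA.
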