Addgene plasmid #155466: CNOT2
Purpose: For use in RBP tethering screen
Depositing lab: Eugene Yeo. Depositing organization: University of California, San Diego (UCSD). Publication: Large-scale tethered function assays identify factors that regulate mRNA stability and translation. Luo EC, Nathanson JL, Tan FE, Schwartz JL, Schmok JC, Shankar A, Markmiller S, Yee BA, Sathe S, Pratt GA, Scaletta DB, Ha Y, Hill DE, Aigner S, Yeo GW. Nat Struct Mol Biol. 2020 Oct;27(10):989-1000. doi: 10.1038/s41594-020-0477-6. Epub 2020 Aug 17. PubMed 32807991.
Backbone
  Vector backbone: E2.pEF5-DEST-FL-V5-MCP
  Backbone size w/o insert (bp): 7357
  Vector type: Mammalian Expression
Growth in bacteria
  Bacterial resistance: Ampicillin, 100 μg/mL
  Growth temperature: 37°C
  Growth strain: DH5alpha
  Copy number: High Copy
Gene/Insert
  Gene/Insert name: CNOT2 (alt name: Accession: BC011826)
  Species: H. sapiens (human)
  Insert size (bp): 1621
  Mutation: none
  Entrez Gene: CNOT2 (a.k.a. CDC36, HSPC131, IDNADFS, NOT2, NOT2H)
  Promoter: EF-1a
  Tag / fusion protein: V5-MCP (C terminal on backbone)
  Cloning method: Gateway Cloning
  Sequencing primers: 5′ TAATACGACTCACTATAGGG; 3′ gctcgagtctagagggc
Resource information
  A portion of this plasmid was derived from a plasmid made by: DNASU Plasmid Repository Center for Personalized Diagnostics Biodesign Institute
Terms and licenses: Academic/Nonprofit Terms; Industry Terms: Not Available to Industry
How to cite: CNOT2 was a gift from Eugene Yeo (Addgene plasmid # 155466 ; http://n2t.net/addgene:155466 ; RRID:Addgene_155466)
