>Addgene plasmid #155466 | CNOT2 | depositor partial sequence | sequence record 300870 | Insert Sequence
ATGGTGAGGACTGATGGACATACATTATCTGAGAAAAGAAACTACCAGGTGACAAACAGCATGTTTGGTG
CTTCAAGAAAGAAGTTTGTAGAGGGGGTCGACAGTGACTACCATGACGAAAACATGTACTACAGCCAGTC
TTCTATGTTTCCACATCGGTCAGAAAAAGATATGCTGGCATCACCATCTACATCAGGTCAGCTGTCTCAG
TTTGGGGCAAGTTTATACGGGCAACAAAGTGCACTAGGCCTTCCAATGAGGGGGATGAGCAACAATACCC
CTCAGTTAAATCGCAGCTTATCACAAGGCACTCAGTTACCGAGCCACGTCACGCCAACAACAGGGGTACC
AACAATGTCACTTCACACGCCTCCATCTCCAAGCAGGGGTATTTTGCCTATGAATCCTAGGAATATGATG
AACCACTCCCAGGTTGGTCAGGGCATTGGAATTCCTAGCAGGACAAATAGCATGAGCAGTTCAGGGTTAG
GTAGCCCCAACAGAAGCTCGCCAAGCATAATATGTATGCCAAAGCAGCAGCCTTCTCGACAGCCTTTTAC
TGTGAACAGTATGTCTGGATTTGGAATGAACAGGAATCAGGCATTTGGAATGAATAACTCCTTATCAAGT
AACATTTTTAATGGAACAGACGGAAGTGAAAATGTGACAGGATTGGACCTTTCAGATTTCCCAGCATTAG
CAGACCGAAACAGGAGGGAAGGAAGTGGTAACCCAACTCCATTAATAAACCCCTTGGCTGGAAGAGCTCC
TTATGTTGGAATGGTAACAAAACCAGCAAATGAACAATCCCAGGACTTCTCAATACACAATGAAGATTTT
CCAGCATTACCAGGCTCCAGCTATAAAGATCCAACATCAAGTAATGATGACAGTAAATCTAATTTGAATA
CATCTGGCAAGACAACTTCAAGTACAGATGGACCCAAATTCCCTGGAGATAAAAGTTCAACAACACAAAA
TAATAACCAGCAGAAAAAAGGGATCCAGGTGTTACCTGATGGTCGGGTTACTAACATTCCTCAAGGGATG
GTGACGGACCAATTTGGAATGATTGGCCTGTTAACATTTATCAGGGCAGCAGAGACAGACCCAGGAATGG
TACATCTTGCATTAGGAAGTGACTTAACAACATTAGGCCTCAATCTGAACTCTCCTGAAAATCTCTACCC
CAAATTTGCGTCACCCTGGGCATCTTCACCTTGTCGACCTCAAGACATAGACTTCCATGTTCCATCTGAG
TACTTAACGAACATTCACATTAGGGATAAGCTGGCTGCAATAAAACTTGGCCGATATGGTGAAGACCTTC
TCTTCTATCTCTATTACATGAATGGAGGAGACGTATTACAACTTTTAGCTGCAGTGGAGCTTTTTAACCG
TGATTGGAGATACCACAAAGAAGAACGAGTATGGATTACCAGGGCACCAGGCATGGAGCCAACAATGAAA
ACCAATACCTATGAGAGGGGAACATATTACTTCTTTGACTGTCTTAACTGGAGGAAAGTAGCTAAGGAGT
TCCATCTGGAATATGACAAATTAGAAGAACGGCCTCACCTGCCATCCACCTTCAACTACAACCCTGCTCA
GCAAGCCTTCT
